>Addgene plasmid #186464 | Nuc-meCpG | addgene full sequence | sequence record 398265 | Addgene NGS Result
TGATTATTGACTAGTTATTAATAGTAATCAATTACGGGGTCATTAGTTCATAGCCCATATATGGAGTTCC
GCGTTACATAACTTACGGTAAATGGCCCGCCTGGCTGACCGCCCAACGACCCCCGCCCATTGACGTCAAT
AATGACGTATGTTCCCATAGTAACGCCAATAGGGACTTTCCATTGACGTCAATGGGTGGAGTATTTACGG
TAAACTGCCCACTTGGCAGTACATCAAGTGTATCATATGCCAAGTACGCCCCCTATTGACGTCAATGACG
GTAAATGGCCCGCCTGGCATTATGCCCAGTACATGACCTTATGGGACTTTCCTACTTGGCAGTACATCTA
CGTATTAGTCATCGCTATTACCATGGTGATGCGGTTTTGGCAGTACATCAATGGGCGTGGATAGCGGTTT
GACTCACGGGGATTTCCAAGTCTCCACCCCATTGACGTCAATGGGAGTTTGTTTTGGCACCAAAATCAAC
GGGACTTTCCAAAATGTCGTAACAACTCCGCCCCATTGACGCAAATGGGCGGTAGGCGTGTACGGTGGGA
GGTCTATATAAGCAGAGCTCGTTTAGTGAACCGTCAGATCGCCTGGAGACGCCATCCACGCTGTTTTGAC
CTCCATAGAAGACACCGGGACCGATCCAGCCTCCGCGGCCCGGGATGCCAAAAAAGAAGAGAAAGGTAGG
TAGCGGCAGCGGTAGCGGTTCCGGAGGCAGCGAATTCGCTGAGGACTGGCTGGACAGCCCGGCCCTGGGC
CCTGGCTGGAAGCGCCGCGAAGTCTTTCGCAAGTCAGGGGCCACCGCGGGACGCTCAGACACCTATTACC
AGAGCCCCACAGGAGACAGGATCCGAAGCAAAGTTGAGCTGACTCGATACCTGGGCCCTGCGGGCGATCT
CACCCTCTTCGACTTCAAACAAGGCATCTTGGGCGGTGGCCAATTCGCTGAGGACTGGCTGGACAGCCCG
GCCCTGGGCCCTGGCTGGAAGCGCCGCGAAGTCTTTCGCAAGTCAGGGGCCACCGCGGGACGCTCAGACA
CCTATTACCAGAGCCCCACAGGAGACAGGATCCGAAGCAAAGTTGAGCTGACTCGATACCTGGGCCCTGC
GGGCGATCTCACCCTCTTCGACTTCAAACAAGGCATCTTGGGCGGTGGCCAATTCGTACCGGTCGCCACC
ATGGTGAGCAAGGGCGAGGAGGATAACATGGCCATCATCAAGGAGTTCATGCGCTTCAAGGTGCACATGG
AGGGCTCCGTGAACGGCCACGAGTTCGAGATCGAGGGCGAGGGCGAGGGCCGCCCCTACGAGGGCACCCA
GACCGCCAAGCTGAAGGTGACCAAGGGTGGCCCCCTGCCCTTCGCCTGGGACATCCTGTCCCCTCAGTTC
ATGTACGGCTCCAAGGCCTACGTGAAGCACCCCGCCGACATCCCCGACTACTTGAAGCTGTCCTTCCCCG
AGGGCTTCAAGTGGGAGCGCGTGATGAACTTCGAGGACGGCGGCGTGGTGACCGTGACCCAGGACTCCTC
CCTGCAGGACGGCGAGTTCATCTACAAGGTGAAGCTGCGCGGCACCAACTTCCCCTCCGACGGCCCCGTA
ATGCAGAAGAAGACCATGGGCTGGGAGGCCTCCTCCGAGCGGATGTACCCCGAGGACGGCGCCCTGAAGG
GCGAGATCAAGCAGAGGCTGAAGCTGAAGGACGGCGGCCACTACGACGCTGAGGTCAAGACCACCTACAA
GGCCAAGAAGCCCGTGCAGCTGCCCGGCGCCTACAACGTCAACATCAAGTTGGACATCACCTCCCACAAC
GAGGACTACACCATCGTGGAACAGTACGAACGCGCCGAGGGCCGCCACTCCACCGGCGGCATGGACGAGC
TGTACAAGTAATCCTCTAGAGTCGACCTGCAGAAGCTTGGCCGCCATGGCCCAACTTGTTTATTGCAGCT
TATAATGGTTACAAATAAAGCAATAGCATCACAAATTTCACAAATAAAGCATTTTTTTCACTGCATTCTA
GTTGTGGTTTGTCCAAACTCATCAATGTATCTTATCATGTCTGGATCGGGAATTAATTCGGCGCAGCACC
ATGGCCTGAAATAACCTCTGAAAGAGGAACTTGGTTAGGTACCTTCTGAGGCGGAAAGAACCAGCTGTGG
AATGTGTGTCAGTTAGGGTGTGGAAAGTCCCCAGGCTCCCCAGCAGGCAGAAGTATGCAAAGCATGCATC
TCAATTAGTCAGCAACCAGGTGTGGAAAGTCCCCAGGCTCCCCAGCAGGCAGAAGTATGCAAAGCATGCA
TCTCAATTAGTCAGCAACCATAGTCCCGCCCCTAACTCCGCCCATCCCGCCCCTAACTCCGCCCAGTTCC
GCCCATTCTCCGCCCCATGGCTGACTAATTTTTTTTATTTATGCAGAGGCCGAGGCCGCCTCGGCCTCTG
AGCTATTCCAGAAGTAGTGAGGAGGCTTTTTTGGAGGCCTAGGCTTTTGCAAAAAGCTGTTAACAGCTTG
GCACTGGCCGTCGTTTTACAACGTCGTGACTGGGAAAACCCTGGCGTTACCCAACTTAATCGCCTTGCAG
CACATCCCCCTTTCGCCAGCTGGCGTAATAGCGAAGAGGCCCGCACCGATCGCCCTTCCCAACAGTTGCG
CAGCCTGAATGGCGAATGGCGCCTGATGCGGTATTTTCTCCTTACGCATCTGTGCGGTATTTCACACCGC
ATA
[142 nt withheld, positions 2734-2875]
C
[141 nt withheld, positions 2877-3017]
CCTTTGACGTTGGAGTCCACGTTCTTT
[37 nt withheld, positions 3045-3081]
ACCCTATCTCGGGCTATTCTTTTGATTTATAAGGGATTTTGCCGATTTCGGCCTATTGGTTAAAAAATGA
GCTGATTTAACAAAAATTTAACGCGAATTTTAACAAAATATTAACGTTTACAATTTTATGGTGCACTCTC
AGTACAATCTGCTCTGATGCCGCATAGTTAAGCCAGCCCCGACACCCGCCAACACCCGCTGACGCGCCCT
GACGGGCTTGTCTGCTCCCGGCATCCGCTTACAGACAAGCTGTGACCGTCTCCGGGAGCTGCATGTGTCA
GAGGTTTTCACCGTCATCACCGAAACGCGCGAGACGAAAGGGCCTCGTGATACGCCTATTTTTATAGGTT
AATGTCATGATAATAATGGTTTCTTAGACGTCAGGTGGCACTTTTCGGGGAAATGTGCGCGGAACCCCTA
TTTGTTTATTTTTCTAAATACATTCAAATATGTATCCGCTCATGAGACAATAACCCTGATAAATGCTTCA
ATAATATTGAAAAAGGAAGAGTATGAGTATTCAACATTTCCGTGTCGCCCTTATTCCCTTTTTTGCGGCA
TTTTGCCTTCCTGTTTTTGCTCACCCAGAAACGCTGGTGAAAGTAAAAGATGCTGAAGATCAGTTGGGTG
CACGAGTGGGTTACATCGAACTGGATCTCAACAGCGGTAAGATCCTTGAGAGTTTTCGCCCCGAAGAACG
TTTTCCAATGATGAGCACTTTTAAAGTTCTGCTATGTGGCGCGGTATTATCCCGTATTGACGCCGGGCAA
GAGCAACTCGGTCGCCGCATACACTATTCTCAGAATGACTTGGTTGAGTACTCACCAGTCACAGAAAAGC
ATCTTACGGATGGCATGACAGTAAGAGAATTATGCAGTGCTGCCATAACCATGAGTGATAACACTGCGGC
CAACTTACTTCTGACAACGATCGGAGGACCGAAGGAGCTAACCGCTTTTTTGCACAACATGGGGGATCAT
GTAACTCGCCTTGATCGTTGGGAACCGGAGCTGAATGAAGCCATACCAAACGACGAGCGTGACACCACGA
TGCCTGTAGCAATGGCAACAACGTTGCGCAAACTATTAACTGGCGAACTACTTACTCTAGCTTCCCGGCA
ACAATTAATAGACTGGATGGAGGCGGATAAAGTTGCAGGACCACTTCTGCGCTCGGCCCTTCCGGCTGGC
TGGTTTATTGCTGATAAATCTGGAGCCGGTGAGCGTGGGTCTCGCGGTATCATTGCAGCACTGGGGCCAG
ATGGTAAGCCCTCCCGTATCGTAGTTATCTACACGACGGGGAGTCAGGCAACTATGGATGAACGAAATAG
ACAGATCGCTGAGATAGGTGCCTCACTGATTAAGCATTGGTAACTGTCAGACCAAGTTTACTCATATATA
CTTTAGATTGATTTAAAACTTCATTTTTAATTTAAAAGGATCTAGGTGAAGATCCTTTTTGATAATCTCA
TGACCAAAATCCCTTAACGTGAGTTTTCGTTCCACTGAGCGTCAGACCCCGTAGAAAAGATCAAAGGATC
TTCTTGAGATCCTTTTTTTCTGCGCGTAATCTGCTGCTTGCAAACAAAAAAACCACCGCTACCAGCGGTG
GTTTGTTTGCCGGATCAAGAGCTACCAACTCTTTTTCCGAAGGTAACTGGCTTCAGCAGAGCGCAGATAC
CAAATACTGTTCTTCTAGTGTAGCCGTAGTTAGGCCACCACTTCAAGAACTCTGTAGCACCGCCTACATA
CCTCGCTCTGCTAATCCTGTTACCAGTGGCTGCTGCCAGTGGCGATAAGTCGTGTCTTACCGGGTTGGAC
TCAAGACGATAGTTACCGGATAAGGCGCAGCGGTCGGGCTGAACGGGGGGTTCGTGCACACAGCCCAGCT
TGGAGCGAACGACCTACACCGAACTGAGATACCTACAGCGTGAGCTATGAGAAAGCGCCACGCTTCCCGA
AGGGAGAAAGGCGGACAGGTATCCGGTAAGCGGCAGGGTCGGAACAGGAGAGCGCACGAGGGAGCTTCCA
GGGGGAAACGCCTGGTATCTTTATAGTCCTGTCGGGTTTCGCCACCTCTGACTTGAGCGTCGATTTTTGT
GATGCTCGTCAGGGGGGCGGAGCCTATGGAAAAACGCCAGCAACGCGGCCTTTTTACGGTTCCTGGCCTT
TTGCTGGCCTTTTGCTCACATGTTCTTTCCTGCGTTATCCCCTGATTCTGTGGATAACCGTATTACCGCC
TTTGAGTGAGCTGATACCGCTCGCCGCAGCCGAACGACCGAGCGCAGCGAGTCAGTGAGCGAGGAAGCGG
AAGAGCGCCCAATACGCAAACCGCCTCTCCCCGCGCGTTGGCCGATTCATTAATGCAGCTGGCACGACAG
GTTTCCCGACTGGAAAGCGGGCAGTGAGCGCAACGCAATTAATGTGAGTTAGCTCACTCATTAGGCACCC
CAGGCTTTACACTTTATGCTTCCGGCTCGTATGTTGTGTGGAATTGTGAGCGGATAACAATTTCACACAG
GAAACAGCTATGACATGATTACGAATTAATTCGAGCTCGCCCGACAT
Features (pLannotate 1.2.2; 20 found; start..end, strand, type, name):
    376..579     +  promoter       CMV promoter: human cytomegalovirus (CMV) immediate early promoter
    678..698     +  CDS            SV40 NLS: nuclear localization signal of SV40 (simian virus 40) large T antigen
    957..1160    +  CDS            MBD1 (fragment): MBD1_HUMAN - Also known as CXXC3, PCM1. Experimental evidence at protein level: Swiss-Prot protein existence level 1. Transcriptional repressor that binds CpG islands in promoters where the DNA is methylated at position 5 of cytosine within CpG dinucleotides. Binding is abolished by the presence of 7-mG that is produced by DNA damage by methylmethanesulfonate (MMS). Acts as transcriptional repressor and plays a role in gene silencing by recruiting ATF7IP, which in turn recruits factors such as the histone methyltransferase SETDB1. Probably forms a complex with SETDB1 and ATF7IP that represses
   1191..1898    +  CDS            mCherry: mCherry is a basic (constitutively fluorescent) red fluorescent protein published in 2004, derived from Discosoma sp.. It is reported to be a very rapidly-maturing monomer with low acid sensitivity.
   1901..1922    +  misc_feature   MCS (fragment): pUC18/19 multiple cloning site
   1943..2077    +  polyA_signal   SV40 poly(A) signal: SV40 polyadenylation signal
   2146..2503    +  promoter       SV40 promoter: SV40 enhancer and early promoter
   2522..2676    +  CDS            lacZα (fragment): LacZα fragment of β-galactosidase; lacZ fragment
   2682..2733    -  misc_feature   bom (fragment): basis of mobility region from pBR322
   2752..3132    +  rep_origin     M13 ori (sequence partly withheld): M13 bacteriophage origin of replication; arrow indicates direction of (+) strand synthesis
   3208..3257    -  misc_feature   bom (fragment): basis of mobility region from pBR322
   3359..3394    -  CDS            rop (fragment): Rop protein, which maintains plasmids at low copy number; rop
   3489..3593    +  promoter       AmpR promoter: bla
   3594..4454    +  CDS            AmpR: β-lactamase; bla; confers resistance to ampicillin, carbenicillin, and related antibiotics
   4625..5213    +  rep_origin     ori: high-copy-number ColE1/pMB1/pBR322/pUC origin of replication
   5396..5488    +  CDS            lacI (fragment): lac repressor; lacI; The lac repressor binds to the lac operator to inhibit transcription in E. coli. This inhibition can be relieved by adding lactose or isopropyl-β-D-thiogalactopyranoside (IPTG).
   5501..5522    +  protein_bind   CAP binding site: CAP binding activates transcription in the presence of cAMP. E. coli catabolite activator protein
   5537..5567    +  promoter       lac promoter: promoter for the E. coli lac operon
   5575..5591    +  protein_bind   lac operator: The lac repressor binds to the lac operator to inhibit transcription in E. coli. This inhibition can be relieved by adding lactose or isopropyl-β-D-thiogalactopyranoside (IPTG). lac repressor encoded by lacI
   5644..375     +  enhancer       CMV enhancer (across the origin): human cytomegalovirus immediate early enhancer
