>Addgene plasmid #186464 | Nuc-meCpG | addgene full sequence | sequence record 478299 | Addgene Long Read Sequencing Result
TGATTATTGACTAGTTATTAATAGTAATCAATTACGGGGTCATTAGTTCATAGCCCATATATGGAGTTCC
GCGTTACATAACTTACGGTAAATGGCCCGCCTGGCTGACCGCCCAACGACCCCCGCCCATTGACGTCAAT
AATGACGTATGTTCCCATAGTAACGCCAATAGGGACTTTCCATTGACGTCAATGGGTGGAGTATTTACGG
TAAACTGCCCACTTGGCAGTACATCAAGTGTATCATATGCCAAGTACGCCCCCTATTGACGTCAATGACG
GTAAATGGCCCGCCTGGCATTATGCCCAGTACATGACCTTATGGGACTTTCCTACTTGGCAGTACATCTA
CGTATTAGTCATCGCTATTACCATGGTGATGCGGTTTTGGCAGTACATCAATGGGCGTGGATAGCGGTTT
GACTCACGGGGATTTCCAAGTCTCCACCCCATTGACGTCAATGGGAGTTTGTTTTGGCACCAAAATCAAC
GGGACTTTCCAAAATGTCGTAACAACTCCGCCCCATTGACGCAAATGGGCGGTAGGCGTGTACGGTGGGA
GGTCTATATAAGCAGAGCTCGTTTAGTGAACCGTCAGATCGCCTGGAGACGCCATCCACGCTGTTTTGAC
CTCCATAGAAGACACCGGGACCGATCCAGCCTCCGCGGCCCGGGATGCCAAAAAAGAAGAGAAAGGTAGG
TAGCGGCAGCGGTAGCGGTTCCGGAGGCAGCGAATTCGCTGAGGACTGGCTGGACAGCCCGGCCCTGGGC
CCTGGCTGGAAGCGCCGCGAAGTCTTTCGCAAGTCAGGGGCCACCGCGGGACGCTCAGACACCTATTACC
AGAGCCCCACAGGAGACAGGATCCGAAGCAAAGTTGAGCTGACTCGATACCTGGGCCCTGCGGGCGATCT
CACCCTCTTCGACTTCAAACAAGGCATCTTGGGCGGTGGCCAATTCGTACCGGGATGCCAAAAAAGAAGA
GAAAGGTAGGTAGCGGCAGCGGTAGCGGTTCCGGAGGCAGCGAATTCGCTGAGGACTGGCTGGACAGCCC
GGCCCTGGGCCCTGGCTGGAAGCGCCGCGAAGTCTTTCGCAAGTCAGGGGCCACCGCGGGACGCTCAGAC
ACCTATTACCAGAGCCCCACAGGAGACAGGATCCGAAGCAAAGTTGAGCTGACTCGATACCTGGGCCCTG
CGGGCGATCTCACCCTCTTCGACTTCAAACAAGGCATCTTGGGCGGTGGCCAATTCGCTGAGGACTGGCT
GGACAGCCCGGCCCTGGGCCCTGGCTGGAAGCGCCGCGAAGTCTTTCGCAAGTCAGGGGCCACCGCGGGA
CGCTCAGACACCTATTACCAGAGCCCCACAGGAGACAGGATCCGAAGCAAAGTTGAGCTGACTCGATACC
TGGGCCCTGCGGGCGATCTCACCCTCTTCGACTTCAAACAAGGCATCTTGGGCGGTGGCCAATTCGTACC
GGTCGCCACCATGGTGAGCAAGGGCGAGGAGGATAACATGGCCATCATCAAGGAGTTCATGCGCTTCAAG
GTGCACATGGAGGGCTCCGTGAACGGCCACGAGTTCGAGATCGAGGGCGAGGGCGAGGGCCGCCCCTACG
AGGGCACCCAGACCGCCAAGCTGAAGGTGACCAAGGGTGGCCCCCTGCCCTTCGCCTGGGACATCCTGTC
CCCTCAGTTCATGTACGGCTCCAAGGCCTACGTGAAGCACCCCGCCGACATCCCCGACTACTTGAAGCTG
TCCTTCCCCGAGGGCTTCAAGTGGGAGCGCGTGATGAACTTCGAGGACGGCGGCGTGGTGACCGTGACCC
AGGACTCCTCCCTGCAGGACGGCGAGTTCATCTACAAGGTGAAGCTGCGCGGCACCAACTTCCCCTCCGA
CGGCCCCGTAATGCAGAAGAAGACCATGGGCTGGGAGGCCTCCTCCGAGCGGATGTACCCCGAGGACGGC
GCCCTGAAGGGCGAGATCAAGCAGAGGCTGAAGCTGAAGGACGGCGGCCACTACGACGCTGAGGTCAAGA
CCACCTACAAGGCCAAGAAGCCCGTGCAGCTGCCCGGCGCCTACAACGTCAACATCAAGTTGGACATCAC
CTCCCACAACGAGGACTACACCATCGTGGAACAGTACGAACGCGCCGAGGGCCGCCACTCCACCGGCGGC
ATGGACGAGCTGTACAAGTAATCCTCTAGAGTCGACCTGCAGAAGCTTGGCCGCCATGGCCCAACTTGTT
TATTGCAGCTTATAATGGTTACAAATAAAGCAATAGCATCACAAATTTCACAAATAAAGCATTTTTTTCA
CTGCATTCTAGTTGTGGTTTGTCCAAACTCATCAATGTATCTTATCATGTCTGGATCGGGAATTAATTCG
GCGCAGCACCATGGCCTGAAATAACCTCTGAAAGAGGAACTTGGTTAGGTACCTTCTGAGGCGGAAAGAA
CCAGCTGTGGAATGTGTGTCAGTTAGGGTGTGGAAAGTCCCCAGGCTCCCCAGCAGGCAGAAGTATGCAA
AGCATGCATCTCAATTAGTCAGCAACCAGGTGTGGAAAGTCCCCAGGCTCCCCAGCAGGCAGAAGTATGC
AAAGCATGCATCTCAATTAGTCAGCAACCATAGTCCCGCCCCTAACTCCGCCCATCCCGCCCCTAACTCC
GCCCAGTTCCGCCCATTCTCCGCCCCATGGCTGACTAATTTTTTTTATTTATGCAGAGGCCGAGGCCGCC
TCGGCCTCTGAGCTATTCCAGAAGTAGTGAGGAGGCTTTTTTGGAGGCCTAGGCTTTTGCAAAAAGCTGT
TAACAGCTTGGCACTGGCCGTCGTTTTACAACGTCGTGACTGGGAAAACCCTGGCGTTACCCAACTTAAT
CGCCTTGCAGCACATCCCCCTTTCGCCAGCTGGCGTAATAGCGAAGAGGCCCGCACCGATCGCCCTTCCC
AACAGTTGCGCAGCCTGAATGGCGAATGGCGCCTGATGCGGTATTTTCTCCTTACGCATCTGTGCGGTAT
TTCACACCGCATA
[142 nt withheld, positions 3024-3165]
C
[141 nt withheld, positions 3167-3307]
CCTTTGACGTTGGAGTCCACGTTCTTT
[37 nt withheld, positions 3335-3371]
ACCCTATCTCGGGCTATTCTTTTGATTTATAAGGGATTTTGCCGATTTCGGCCTATTGGTTAAAAAATGA
GCTGATTTAACAAAAATTTAACGCGAATTTTAACAAAATATTAACGTTTACAATTTTATGGTGCACTCTC
AGTACAATCTGCTCTGATGCCGCATAGTTAAGCCAGCCCCGACACCCGCCAACACCCGCTGACGCGCCCT
GACGGGCTTGTCTGCTCCCGGCATCCGCTTACAGACAAGCTGTGACCGTCTCCGGGAGCTGCATGTGTCA
GAGGTTTTCACCGTCATCACCGAAACGCGCGAGACGAAAGGGCCTCGTGATACGCCTATTTTTATAGGTT
AATGTCATGATAATAATGGTTTCTTAGACGTCAGGTGGCACTTTTCGGGGAAATGTGCGCGGAACCCCTA
TTTGTTTATTTTTCTAAATACATTCAAATATGTATCCGCTCATGAGACAATAACCCTGATAAATGCTTCA
ATAATATTGAAAAAGGAAGAGTATGAGTATTCAACATTTCCGTGTCGCCCTTATTCCCTTTTTTGCGGCA
TTTTGCCTTCCTGTTTTTGCTCACCCAGAAACGCTGGTGAAAGTAAAAGATGCTGAAGATCAGTTGGGTG
CACGAGTGGGTTACATCGAACTGGATCTCAACAGCGGTAAGATCCTTGAGAGTTTTCGCCCCGAAGAACG
TTTTCCAATGATGAGCACTTTTAAAGTTCTGCTATGTGGCGCGGTATTATCCCGTATTGACGCCGGGCAA
GAGCAACTCGGTCGCCGCATACACTATTCTCAGAATGACTTGGTTGAGTACTCACCAGTCACAGAAAAGC
ATCTTACGGATGGCATGACAGTAAGAGAATTATGCAGTGCTGCCATAACCATGAGTGATAACACTGCGGC
CAACTTACTTCTGACAACGATCGGAGGACCGAAGGAGCTAACCGCTTTTTTGCACAACATGGGGGATCAT
GTAACTCGCCTTGATCGTTGGGAACCGGAGCTGAATGAAGCCATACCAAACGACGAGCGTGACACCACGA
TGCCTGTAGCAATGGCAACAACGTTGCGCAAACTATTAACTGGCGAACTACTTACTCTAGCTTCCCGGCA
ACAATTAATAGACTGGATGGAGGCGGATAAAGTTGCAGGACCACTTCTGCGCTCGGCCCTTCCGGCTGGC
TGGTTTATTGCTGATAAATCTGGAGCCGGTGAGCGTGGGTCTCGCGGTATCATTGCAGCACTGGGGCCAG
ATGGTAAGCCCTCCCGTATCGTAGTTATCTACACGACGGGGAGTCAGGCAACTATGGATGAACGAAATAG
ACAGATCGCTGAGATAGGTGCCTCACTGATTAAGCATTGGTAACTGTCAGACCAAGTTTACTCATATATA
CTTTAGATTGATTTAAAACTTCATTTTTAATTTAAAAGGATCTAGGTGAAGATCCTTTTTGATAATCTCA
TGACCAAAATCCCTTAACGTGAGTTTTCGTTCCACTGAGCGTCAGACCCCGTAGAAAAGATCAAAGGATC
TTCTTGAGATCCTTTTTTTCTGCGCGTAATCTGCTGCTTGCAAACAAAAAAACCACCGCTACCAGCGGTG
GTTTGTTTGCCGGATCAAGAGCTACCAACTCTTTTTCCGAAGGTAACTGGCTTCAGCAGAGCGCAGATAC
CAAATACTGTTCTTCTAGTGTAGCCGTAGTTAGGCCACCACTTCAAGAACTCTGTAGCACCGCCTACATA
CCTCGCTCTGCTAATCCTGTTACCAGTGGCTGCTGCCAGTGGCGATAAGTCGTGTCTTACCGGGTTGGAC
TCAAGACGATAGTTACCGGATAAGGCGCAGCGGTCGGGCTGAACGGGGGGTTCGTGCACACAGCCCAGCT
TGGAGCGAACGACCTACACCGAACTGAGATACCTACAGCGTGAGCTATGAGAAAGCGCCACGCTTCCCGA
AGGGAGAAAGGCGGACAGGTATCCGGTAAGCGGCAGGGTCGGAACAGGAGAGCGCACGAGGGAGCTTCCA
GGGGGAAACGCCTGGTATCTTTATAGTCCTGTCGGGTTTCGCCACCTCTGACTTGAGCGTCGATTTTTGT
GATGCTCGTCAGGGGGGCGGAGCCTATGGAAAAACGCCAGCAACGCGGCCTTTTTACGGTTCCTGGCCTT
TTGCTGGCCTTTTGCTCACATGTTCTTTCCTGCGTTATCCCCTGATTCTGTGGATAACCGTATTACCGCC
TTTGAGTGAGCTGATACCGCTCGCCGCAGCCGAACGACCGAGCGCAGCGAGTCAGTGAGCGAGGAAGCGG
AAGAGCGCCCAATACGCAAACCGCCTCTCCCCGCGCGTTGGCCGATTCATTAATGCAGCTGGCACGACAG
GTTTCCCGACTGGAAAGCGGGCAGTGAGCGCAACGCAATTAATGTGAGTTAGCTCACTCATTAGGCACCC
CAGGCTTTACACTTTATGCTTCCGGCTCGTATGTTGTGTGGAATTGTGAGCGGATAACAATTTCACACAG
GAAACAGCTATGACATGATTACGAATTAATTCGAGCTCGCCCGACAT
Features (pLannotate 1.2.2; 22 found; start..end, strand, type, name):
    376..579     +  promoter       CMV promoter: human cytomegalovirus (CMV) immediate early promoter
    678..698     +  CDS            SV40 NLS: nuclear localization signal of SV40 (simian virus 40) large T antigen
    738..941     +  CDS            MBD1 (fragment): MBD1_HUMAN - Also known as CXXC3, PCM1. Experimental evidence at protein level: Swiss-Prot protein existence level 1. Transcriptional repressor that binds CpG islands in promoters where the DNA is methylated at position 5 of cytosine within CpG dinucleotides. Binding is abolished by the presence of 7-mG that is produced by DNA damage by methylmethanesulfonate (MMS). Acts as transcriptional repressor and plays a role in gene silencing by recruiting ATF7IP, which in turn recruits factors such as the histone methyltransferase SETDB1. Probably forms a complex with SETDB1 and ATF7IP that represses
    968..988     +  CDS            SV40 NLS: nuclear localization signal of SV40 (simian virus 40) large T antigen
   1247..1450    +  CDS            MBD1 (fragment): MBD1_HUMAN - Also known as CXXC3, PCM1. Experimental evidence at protein level: Swiss-Prot protein existence level 1. Transcriptional repressor that binds CpG islands in promoters where the DNA is methylated at position 5 of cytosine within CpG dinucleotides. Binding is abolished by the presence of 7-mG that is produced by DNA damage by methylmethanesulfonate (MMS). Acts as transcriptional repressor and plays a role in gene silencing by recruiting ATF7IP, which in turn recruits factors such as the histone methyltransferase SETDB1. Probably forms a complex with SETDB1 and ATF7IP that represses
   1481..2188    +  CDS            mCherry: mCherry is a basic (constitutively fluorescent) red fluorescent protein published in 2004, derived from Discosoma sp.. It is reported to be a very rapidly-maturing monomer with low acid sensitivity.
   2191..2212    +  misc_feature   MCS (fragment): pUC18/19 multiple cloning site
   2233..2367    +  polyA_signal   SV40 poly(A) signal: SV40 polyadenylation signal
   2436..2793    +  promoter       SV40 promoter: SV40 enhancer and early promoter
   2812..2966    +  CDS            lacZα (fragment): LacZα fragment of β-galactosidase; lacZ fragment
   2972..3023    -  misc_feature   bom (fragment): basis of mobility region from pBR322
   3042..3422    +  rep_origin     M13 ori (sequence partly withheld): M13 bacteriophage origin of replication; arrow indicates direction of (+) strand synthesis
   3498..3547    -  misc_feature   bom (fragment): basis of mobility region from pBR322
   3649..3684    -  CDS            rop (fragment): Rop protein, which maintains plasmids at low copy number; rop
   3779..3883    +  promoter       AmpR promoter: bla
   3884..4744    +  CDS            AmpR: β-lactamase; bla; confers resistance to ampicillin, carbenicillin, and related antibiotics
   4915..5503    +  rep_origin     ori: high-copy-number ColE1/pMB1/pBR322/pUC origin of replication
   5686..5778    +  CDS            lacI (fragment): lac repressor; lacI; The lac repressor binds to the lac operator to inhibit transcription in E. coli. This inhibition can be relieved by adding lactose or isopropyl-β-D-thiogalactopyranoside (IPTG).
   5791..5812    +  protein_bind   CAP binding site: CAP binding activates transcription in the presence of cAMP. E. coli catabolite activator protein
   5827..5857    +  promoter       lac promoter: promoter for the E. coli lac operon
   5865..5881    +  protein_bind   lac operator: The lac repressor binds to the lac operator to inhibit transcription in E. coli. This inhibition can be relieved by adding lactose or isopropyl-β-D-thiogalactopyranoside (IPTG). lac repressor encoded by lacI
   5934..375     +  enhancer       CMV enhancer (across the origin): human cytomegalovirus immediate early enhancer
