[The description below was written by a language model from this plasmid's Addgene catalogue record and pLannotate feature annotations shown in this document.]
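Description:
Nuc-meCpG is a mammalian expression plasmid that produces a nuclear-targeted, red fluorescent probe for methylated CpG DNA. It is propagated in E. coli as a high-copy plasmid through a ColE1/pUC-type origin and selected with ampicillin via the bla gene. The backbone, listed simply as "CMV", also carries an M13 phage origin and assorted remnants of cloning-vector sequence (lac promoter/operator, and lacZα, lacI, rop and bom fragments) that play no evident role in the payload. An SV40 enhancer/early promoter lies downstream of the expression cassette, but no mammalian selection marker is annotated after it, so the plasmid appears suited mainly to transient transfection.

The expression cassette is driven by the CMV immediate-early enhancer and promoter and terminated by an SV40 polyadenylation signal. The insert, described as dimeric MBD1, consists of fragments of human MBD1, a protein that binds DNA methylated at cytosine within CpG dinucleotides, fused at the C terminus to mCherry. SV40 large T antigen nuclear localization signals direct the fusion to the nucleus, where mCherry fluorescence is intended to report methylated CpG in living cells. The associated publication concerns live-cell monitoring of mitochondrial DNA methylation, so this construct presumably serves as the nuclear-targeted counterpart in that work, though the record does not say so.

The two sequence records disagree. The long-read assembly (5,938 nt) shows two NLS–MBD1 fragment units in tandem upstream of mCherry, matching the dimeric design. The shorter NGS assembly (5,648 nt) annotates only one NLS and one MBD1 fragment, which may reflect collapse of the repeated region during assembly. Neither length matches the catalogued size of 5,703 bp.
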