Addgene plasmid #186464: Nuc-meCpG
Purpose: Expresses mCherry tagged methyl-CpG recognition motif targeted to nucleus in mammalian cells.
Depositing lab: Chongli Yuan. Depositing organization: Purdue University. Publication: Live-Cell Probe for In Situ Single-Cell Monitoring of Mitochondrial DNA Methylation. Zhao H, Ma D, Xie J, Sanchez O, Huang F, Yuan C. ACS Sens. 2021 Oct 22;6(10):3575-3586. doi: 10.1021/acssensors.1c00731. Epub 2021 Sep 29. PubMed 34586782.
Backbone
  Vector backbone: CMV
  Total vector size (bp): 5703
  Vector type: Mammalian Expression
Growth in bacteria
  Bacterial resistance: Ampicillin, 100 μg/mL
  Growth temperature: 37°C
  Growth strain: DH5alpha
  Copy number: High Copy
Gene/Insert
  Gene/Insert name: dimeric MBD1
  Species: H. sapiens (human)
  Insert size (bp): 516
  Entrez Gene: MBD1 (a.k.a. CXXC3, PCM1, RFT)
  Promoter: CMV
  Tag / fusion protein: mCherry (C terminal on insert)
  Cloning method: Restriction Enzyme; 5′ cloning site EcoRI (not destroyed); 3′ cloning site AgeI (not destroyed)
  Sequencing primers: 5′ CMVf; 3′ SV40pA-R
Terms and licenses: Academic/Nonprofit Terms; Industry Terms: Not Available to Industry
How to cite: Nuc-meCpG was a gift from Chongli Yuan (Addgene plasmid # 186464)
